>Addgene plasmid #124547 | 8xCTS1_BpiI-cloning-site_SV40polyA | depositor full sequence | sequence record 237653 | 8xCTS1_BpiI-cloning-site_SV40polyA sequence 3386 bps
TCCGGTAACTATCGTCTTGAGTCCAACCCGGTAAGACACGACTTATCGCCACTGGCAGCAGCCACTGGTA
ACAGGATTAGCAGAGCGAGGTATGTAGGCGGTGCTACAGAGTTCTTGAAGTGGTGGCCTAACTACGGCTA
CACTAGAAGGACAGTATTTGGTATCTGCGCTCTGCTGAAGCCAGTTACCTTCGGAAAAAGAGTTGGTAGC
TCTTGATCCGGCAAACAAACCACCGCTGGTAGCGGTGGTTTTTTTGTTTGCAAGCAGCAGATTACGCGCA
GAAAAAAAGGATCTCAAGAAGATCCTTTGATCTTTTCTACGGGGTCTGACGCTCAGTGGAACGAAAACTC
ACGTTAAGGGATTTTGGTCATGAGATTATCAAAAAGGATCTTCACCTAGATCCTTTTAAATTAAAAATGA
AGTTTTAAATCAATCTAAAGTATATATGAGTAAACTTGGTCTGACAGTTACCAATGCTTAATCAGTGAGG
CACCTATCTCAGCGATCTGTCTATTTCGTTCATCCATAGTTGCCTGACTCCCCGTCGTGTAGATAACTAC
GATACGGGAGGGCTTACCATCTGGCCCCAGTGCTGCAATGATACCGCGAGACCCACGCTCACCGGCTCCA
GATTTATCAGCAATAAACCAGCCAGCCGGAAGGGCCGAGCGCAGAAGTGGTCCTGCAACTTTATCCGCCT
CCATCCAGTCTATTAATTGTTGCCGGGAAGCTAGAGTAAGTAGTTCGCCAGTTAATAGTTTGCGCAACGT
TGTTGCCATTGCTACAGGCATCGTGGTGTCACGCTCGTCGTTTGGTATGGCTTCATTCAGCTCCGGTTCC
CAACGATCAAGGCGAGTTACATGATCCCCCATGTTGTGCAAAAAAGCGGTTAGCTCCTTCGGTCCTCCGA
TCGTTGTCAGAAGTAAGTTGGCCGCAGTGTTATCACTCATGGTTATGGCAGCACTGCATAATTCTCTTAC
TGTCATGCCATCCGTAAGATGCTTTTCTGTGACTGGTGAGTACTCAACCAAGTCATTCTGAGAATAGTGT
ATGCGGCGACCGAGTTGCTCTTGCCCGGCGTCAATACGGGATAATACCGCGCCACATAGCAGAACTTTAA
AAGTGCTCATCATTGGAAAACGTTCTTCGGGGCGAAAACTCTCAAGGATCTTACCGCTGTTGAGATCCAG
TTCGATGTAACCCACTCGTGCACCCAACTGATCTTCAGCATCTTTTACTTTCACCAGCGTTTCTGGGTGA
GCAAAAACAGGAAGGCAAAATGCCGCAAAAAAGGGAATAAGGGCGACACGGAAATGTTGAATACTCATAC
TCTTCCTTTTTCAATATTATTGAAGCATTTATCAGGGTTATTGTCTCATGAGCGGATACATATTTGAATG
TATTTAGAAAAATAAACAAATAGGGGTTCCGCGCACATTTCCCCGAAAAGTGCCACCTG
[124 nt withheld, positions 1460-1583]
C
[91 nt withheld, positions 1585-1675]
A
[49 nt withheld, positions 1677-1725]
CCTTTGACGTTGGAGTCCACGTTCTTT
[37 nt withheld, positions 1753-1789]
ACCCTATCTCGGTCTATTCTTTTGATTTATAAGGGATTTTGCCGATTTCGGCCTATTGGTTAAAAAATGA
GCTGATTTAACAAAAATTTAACGCGAATTTTAACAAAATATTAACGTTTACAATTTCCCATTCGCCATTC
AGGCTGCGCAACTGTTGGGAAGGGCGATCGGTGCGGGCCTCTTCGCTATTACGCCAGCCCAAGCTACCAT
GATAAGTAAGTAATATTAAGGTACGGGAGGTACTTGGAGCGGCCGCAATAAAATATCTTTATTTTCATTA
CATCTGTGTGTTGGTTTTTTGTGTGAATCGATAGTACTAACATACGCTCTCCATCAAAACAAAACGAAAC
AAAACAAACTAGCAAAATAGGCTGTCCCCAGTGCAAGTGCAGGTGCCAGAACATTTCTCTATCGATAGCT
AGCTGAAATATTAATGTCGCGACTATTAATATTTTCAGGCTAGCCATGCTTCGCTACACGCGACTATTAA
TATTTTCAGGCTAGCCATGCTTCGCTACACGCGACTATTAATATTTTCAAGCTAGCCATGCTTCGCTACA
CGCGACTATTAATATTTTCAGGCTAGCCATGCTTCGCTAACGCGACTATTAATATTTTCAGGCTAGTCAT
GCTTCGCTACACGCGACTATTAATATTTTCAGGCTAGCCATGCTTCGCTACACGCGACTATTAATATTTT
CAGGCTAGCCATGCTTCGCTACACGCGACTATTAATATTTTCAGGCTAGCCATGCTTCGCTACACGCGAC
TATTAATATTTTCAGGCTAGCGGGGGGCTATAAAAGGGGGTGGGGGCGTTCGTCCTGCTATCTAGCGTCG
CGTTGACCATGCCAACATGTCTTCGAATTCGAAGACTAGGACGGCCGGCCGCTTCGAGCAGACATGATAA
GATACATTGATGAGTTTGGACAAACCACAACTAGAATGCAGTGAAAAAAATGCTTTATTTGTGAAATTTG
TGATGCTATTGCTTTATTTGTAACCATTATAAGCTGCAATAAACAAGTTAACAACAACAATTGCATTCAT
TTTATGTTTCAGGTTCAGGGGGAGGTGTGGGAGGTTTTTTAAAGCAAGTAAAACCTCTACAAATGTGGTA
AAATCGATAAGGATCGAGTATGTCGACCGATGCCCTTGAGAGCCTTCAACCCAGTCAGCTCCTTCCGGTG
GGCGCGGGGCATGACTATCGTCGCCGCACTTATGATGCAACTCGTAGGACAGGTGCATGTGAGCAAAAGG
CCAGCAAAAGGCCAGGAACCGTAAAAAGGCCGCGTTGCTGGCGTTTTTCCATAGGCTCCGCCCCCCTGAC
GAGCATCACAAAAATCGACGCTCAAGTCAGAGGTGGCGAAACCCGACAGGACTATAAAGATACCAGGCGT
TTCCCCCTGGAAGCTCCCTCGTGCGCTCTCCTGTTCCGACCCTGCCGCTTACCGGATACCTGTCCGCCTT
TCTCCCTTCGGGAAGCGTGGCGCTTTCTCAATGCTCACGCTGTAGGTATCTCAGTTCGGTGTAGGTCGTT
CGCTCCAAGCTGGGCTGTGTGCACGAACCCCCCGTTCAGCCCGACCGCTGCGCCTTA
Features (pLannotate 1.2.2; 10 found; start..end, strand, type, name):
    468..1328    -  CDS            AmpR: β-lactamase; bla; confers resistance to ampicillin, carbenicillin, and related antibiotics
   1329..1433    -  promoter       AmpR promoter: bla
   1460..1915    +  rep_origin     f1 ori (sequence partly withheld): f1 bacteriophage origin of replication; arrow indicates direction of (+) strand synthesis
   1920..1987    -  CDS            lacZα (fragment): LacZα fragment of β-galactosidase; lacZ fragment
   2046..2094    +  polyA_signal   poly(A) signal: synthetic polyadenylation signal
   2108..2199    +  misc_feature   pause site: RNA polymerase II transcriptional pause signal from the human α2 globin gene
   2697..2818    -  polyA_signal   SV40 poly(A) signal: SV40 polyadenylation signal
   2841..2909    -  CDS            large T antigen (fragment): large T antigen from SV40 (simian virus 40)
   2931..3014    +  CDS            TcR (fragment): tetracycline efflux protein; tet; confers resistance to tetracycline
   3095..297     -  rep_origin     ori (across the origin): high-copy-number ColE1/pMB1/pBR322/pUC origin of replication
