>Addgene plasmid #124547 | 8xCTS1_BpiI-cloning-site_SV40polyA | addgene full sequence | sequence record 242304 | Addgene NGS Result
TCCGGTAACTATCGTCTTGAGTCCAACCCGGTAAGACACGACTTATCGCCACTGGCAGCAGCCACTGGTA
ACAGGATTAGCAGAGCGAGGTATGTAGGCGGTGCTACAGAGTTCTTGAAGTGGTGGCCTAACTACGGCTA
CACTAGAAGAACAGTATTTGGTATCTGCGCTCTGCTGAAGCCAGTTACCTTCGGAAAAAGAGTTGGTAGC
TCTTGATCCGGCAAACAAACCACCGCTGGTAGCGGTGGTTTTTTTGTTTGCAAGCAGCAGATTACGCGCA
GAAAAAAAGGATCTCAAGAAGATCCTTTGATCTTTTCTACGGGGTCTGACGCTCAGTGGAACGAAAACTC
ACGTTAAGGGATTTTGGTCATGAGATTATCAAAAAGGATCTTCACCTAGATCCTTTTAAATTAAAAATGA
AGTTTTAAATCAATCTAAAGTATATATGAGTAAACTTGGTCTGACAGTTACCAATGCTTAATCAGTGAGG
CACCTATCTCAGCGATCTGTCTATTTCGTTCATCCATAGTTGCCTGACTCCCCGTCGTGTAGATAACTAC
GATACGGGAGGGCTTACCATCTGGCCCCAGTGCTGCAATGATACCGCGAGACCCACGCTCACCGGCTCCA
GATTTATCAGCAATAAACCAGCCAGCCGGAAGGGCCGAGCGCAGAAGTGGTCCTGCAACTTTATCCGCCT
CCATCCAGTCTATTAATTGTTGCCGGGAAGCTAGAGTAAGTAGTTCGCCAGTTAATAGTTTGCGCAACGT
TGTTGCCATTGCTACAGGCATCGTGGTGTCACGCTCGTCGTTTGGTATGGCTTCATTCAGCTCCGGTTCC
CAACGATCAAGGCGAGTTACATGATCCCCCATGTTGTGCAAAAAAGCGGTTAGCTCCTTCGGTCCTCCGA
TCGTTGTCAGAAGTAAGTTGGCCGCAGTGTTATCACTCATGGTTATGGCAGCACTGCATAATTCTCTTAC
TGTCATGCCATCCGTAAGATGCTTTTCTGTGACTGGTGAGTACTCAACCAAGTCATTCTGAGAATAGTGT
ATGCGGCGACCGAGTTGCTCTTGCCCGGCGTCAATACGGGATAATACCGCGCCACATAGCAGAACTTTAA
AAGTGCTCATCATTGGAAAACGTTCTTCGGGGCGAAAACTCTCAAGGATCTTACCGCTGTTGAGATCCAG
TTCGATGTAACCCACTCGTGCACCCAACTGATCTTCAGCATCTTTTACTTTCACCAGCGTTTCTGGGTGA
GCAAAAACAGGAAGGCAAAATGCCGCAAAAAAGGGAATAAGGGCGACACGGAAATGTTGAATACTCATAC
TCTTCCTTTTTCAATATTATTGAAGCATTTATCAGGGTTATTGTCTCATGAGCGGATACATATTTGAATG
TATTTAGAAAAATAAACAAATAGGGGTTCCGCGCACATTTCCCCGAAAAGTGCCACCTG
[124 nt withheld, positions 1460-1583]
C
[91 nt withheld, positions 1585-1675]
A
[49 nt withheld, positions 1677-1725]
CCTTTGACGTTGGAGTCCACGTTCTTT
[37 nt withheld, positions 1753-1789]
ACCCTATCTCGGTCTATTCTTTTGATTTATAAGGGATTTTGCCGATTTCGGCCTATTGGTTAAAAAATGA
GCTGATTTAACAAAAATTTAACGCGAATTTTAACAAAATATTAACGCTTACAATTTGCCATTCGCCATTC
AGGCTGCGCAACTGTTGGGAAGGGCGATCGGTGCGGGCCTCTTCGCTATTACGCCAGCCCAAGCTACCAT
GATAAGTAAGTAATATTAAGGTACGGGAGGTACTTGGAGCGGCCGCAATAAAATATCTTTATTTTCATTA
CATCTGTGTGTTGGTTTTTTGTGTGAATCGATAGTACTAACATACGCTCTCCATCAAAACAAAACGAAAC
AAAACAAACTAGCAAAATAGGCTGTCCCCAGTGCAAGTGCAGGTGCCAGAACATTTCTCTATCGATAGCT
AGCTGAAATATTAATGTCGCGACTATTAATATTTTCAGGCTAGCCATGCTTCGCTACACGCGACTATTAA
TATTTTCAGGCTAGCCATGCTTCGCTACACGCGACTATTAATATTTTCAAGCTAGCCATGCTTCGCTACA
CGCGACTATTAATATTTTCAGGCTAGCCATGCTTCGCTAACGCGACTATTAATATTTTCAGGCTAGTCAT
GCTTCGCTACACGCGACTATTAATATTTTCAGGCTAGCCATGCTTCGCTACACGCGACTATTAATATTTT
CAGGCTAGCCATGCTTCGCTACACGCGACTATTAATATTTTCAGGCTAGCCATGCTTCGCTACACGCGAC
TATTAATATTTTCAGGCTAGCGGGGGGCTATAAAAGGGGGTGGGGGCGTTCGTCCTGCTATCTAGCGTCG
CGTTGACCATGCCAACATGTCTTCGAATTCGAAGACTAGGACGGCCGGCCGCTTCGAGCAGACATGATAA
GATACATTGATGAGTTTGGACAAACCACAACTAGAATGCAGTGAAAAAAATGCTTTATTTGTGAAATTTG
TGATGCTATTGCTTTATTTGTAACCATTATAAGCTGCAATAAACAAGTTAACAACAACAATTGCATTCAT
TTTATGTTTCAGGTTCAGGGGGAGGTGTGGGAGGTTTTTTAAAGCAAGTAAAACCTCTACAAATGTGGTA
AAATCGATAAGGATCGAGTATGTCGACCGATGCCCTTGAGAGCCTTCAACCCAGTCAGCTCCTTCCGGTG
GGCGCGGGGCATGACTATCGTCGCCGCACTTATGATGCAACTCGTAGGACAGGTGCATGTGAGCAAAAGG
CCAGCAAAAGGCCAGGAACCGTAAAAAGGCCGCGTTGCTGGCGTTTTTCCATAGGCTCCGCCCCCCTGAC
GAGCATCACAAAAATCGACGCTCAAGTCAGAGGTGGCGAAACCCGACAGGACTATAAAGATACCAGGCGT
TTCCCCCTGGAAGCTCCCTCGTGCGCTCTCCTGTTCCGACCCTGCCGCTTACCGGATACCTGTCCGCCTT
TCTCCCTTCGGGAAGCGTGGCGCTTTCTCATAGCTCACGCTGTAGGTATCTCAGTTCGGTGTAGGTCGTT
CGCTCCAAGCTGGGCTGTGTGCACGAACCCCCCGTTCAGCCCGACCGCTGCGCCTTA
Features (pLannotate 1.2.2; 10 found; start..end, strand, type, name):
    468..1328    -  CDS            AmpR: β-lactamase; bla; confers resistance to ampicillin, carbenicillin, and related antibiotics
   1329..1433    -  promoter       AmpR promoter: bla
   1460..1888    +  rep_origin     f1 ori (sequence partly withheld): f1 bacteriophage origin of replication; arrow indicates direction of (+) strand synthesis
   1920..1987    -  CDS            lacZα (fragment): LacZα fragment of β-galactosidase; lacZ fragment
   2046..2094    +  polyA_signal   poly(A) signal: synthetic polyadenylation signal
   2108..2199    +  misc_feature   pause site: RNA polymerase II transcriptional pause signal from the human α2 globin gene
   2697..2818    -  polyA_signal   SV40 poly(A) signal: SV40 polyadenylation signal
   2841..2909    -  CDS            large T antigen (fragment): large T antigen from SV40 (simian virus 40)
   2931..3014    +  CDS            TcR (fragment): tetracycline efflux protein; tet; confers resistance to tetracycline
   3095..297     -  rep_origin     ori (across the origin): high-copy-number ColE1/pMB1/pBR322/pUC origin of replication
