[The description below was written by a language model from this plasmid's Addgene catalogue record and pLannotate feature annotations shown in this document.]
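Description:
8xCTS1_BpiI-cloning-site_SV40polyA is a small (about 3.4 kb) empty mammalian expression backbone derived from P1-EYFP-pA (Construct 5), intended as a destination vector for guide RNA cassettes transcribed by RNA polymerase II. It is propagated in E. coli through a high-copy ColE1/pUC-type origin and selected with ampicillin via the β-lactamase gene and its native promoter. An f1 phage origin is also present. Short lacZα, SV40 large T antigen and tetracycline-resistance fragments appear to be non-functional remnants of earlier cloning history. No mammalian selection marker or reporter is annotated.

The functional region has no insert. According to the depositor, a minimal ADE promoter is followed by a BpiI placeholder and an SV40 polyadenylation signal. BpiI is a type IIS enzyme, so Golden Gate assembly can place custom tRNA-flanked sgRNA combinations between promoter and terminator. The flanking tRNAs let endogenous tRNA-processing machinery release the guide from the Pol II transcript. The name indicates eight copies of a "CTS1" element upstream, but the record does not define it. The comments note that enhancer elements can be swapped at an NheI site and the whole promoter/enhancer region replaced by NcoI/NheI digestion.

Neither the promoter, the 8xCTS1 array nor the BpiI site was detected by automated annotation. They presumably lie in the unannotated stretch between a synthetic poly(A) signal plus α2-globin transcriptional pause site, which typically insulate a cassette from upstream read-through, and the SV40 poly(A) signal. The latter is annotated on the minus strand, an orientation the record does not explain. The depositor and sequencing-verified records give essentially the same feature map.
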