Addgene plasmid #124547: 8xCTS1_BpiI-cloning-site_SV40polyA
Purpose: (Empty Backbone) Destination cloning vector for tRNA-flanked sgRNA. A BpiI placeholder is present between a minimal ADE promoter and SV40 polyA sequence.
Depositing lab: Tudor Fulga. Depositing organization: University of Oxford. Publication: Decoupling tRNA promoter and processing activities enables specific Pol-II Cas9 guide RNA expression. Knapp DJHF, Michaels YS, Jamilly M, Ferry QRV, Barbosa H, Milne TA, Fulga TA. Nat Commun. 2019 Apr 2;10(1):1490. doi: 10.1038/s41467-019-09148-3. PubMed 30940799.
Backbone
  Vector backbone: P1-EYFP-pA (Construct 5) (Addgene: 55197)
  Vector type: Mammalian Expression
Growth in bacteria
  Bacterial resistance: Ampicillin, 100 μg/mL
  Growth temperature: 37°C
  Growth strain: DH5alpha
  Copy number: Unknown
Gene/Insert
  Gene/Insert name: None
Terms and licenses: Academic/Nonprofit Terms; Industry Terms: Not Available to Industry
Depositor comments: Destination cloning vector for custom tRNA-flanked gRNA combinations. A BpiI placeholder is included after the minimal ADE promoter to allow GoldenGate assembly. Enhancer elements can be exchanged using the NheI site, and promoter/enhancer region can be changed using NcoI NheI double digestion. Please visit https://www.biorxiv.org/content/10.1101/342485v1 for BioRxiv preprint.
How to cite: 8xCTS1_BpiI-cloning-site_SV40polyA was a gift from Tudor Fulga (Addgene plasmid # 124547 ; http://n2t.net/addgene:124547 ; RRID:Addgene_124547)
